>Addgene plasmid #79506 | pENTR221-NFAT5 | addgene full sequence | sequence record 178084 | Addgene NGS Result
CTTTCCTGCGTTATCCCCTGATTCTGTGGATAACCGTATTACCGCCTTTGAGTGAGCTGATACCGCTCGC
CGCAGCCGAACGACCGAGCGCAGCGAGTCAGTGAGCGAGGAAGCGGAAGAGCGCCCAATACGCAAACCGC
CTCTCCCCGCGCGTTGGCCGATTCATTAATGCAGCTGGCACGACAGGTTTCCCGACTGGAAAGCGGGCAG
TGAGCGCAACGCAATTAATACGCGTACCGCTAGCCAGGAAGAGTTTGTAGAAACGCAAAAAGGCCATCCG
TCAGGATGGCCTTCTGCTTAGTTTGATGCCTGGCAGTTTATGGCGGGCGTCCTGCCCGCCACCCTCCGGG
CCGTTGCTTCACAACGTTCAAATCCGCTCCCGGCGGATTTGTCCTACTCAGGAGAGCGTTCACCGACAAA
CAACAGATAAAACGAAAGGCCCAGTCTTCCGACTGAGCCTTTCGTTTTATTTGATGCCTGGCAGTTCCCT
ACTCTCGCGTTAACGCTAGCATGGATGTTTTCCCAGTCACGACGTTGTAAAACGACGGCCAGTCTTAAGC
TCGGGCCCCAAATAATGATTTTATTTTGACTGATAGTGACCTGTTCGTTGCAACAAATTGATGAGCAATG
CTTTTTTATAATGCCAACTTTGTATACAAAAGTTGTACGCCAAGCTCGAAATTAACCCTCACTAAAGGGA
ACAAAAGCTGGAGCTCCACCGCGGTGGCGGCCGCCACCATGGATTACAAGGATGACGACGATAAGAAGCC
CGGGCGGATCCTGCCCTCGGACTTCATCTCATTGCTCAGCGCGGACCTAGACCTGGAATCGCCCAAGTCC
CTCTACTCGCGAGAATCTGTCTATGATCTTCTCCCAAAGGAGTTACAGTTACCTCCATCTAGAGAAACAT
CTGTAGCATCAATGAGTCAGACAAGCGGTGGTGAGGCAGGCTCGCCTCCTCCAGCTGTTGTTGCTGCTGA
TGCTTCTTCAGCTCCCTCCTCTTCCTCCATGGGCGGTGCTTGCAGCTCCTTTACCACCTCTTCCAGCCCT
ACCATTTATTCTACCTCAGTCACCGACAGCAAGGCTATGCAAGTGGAGAGCTGCTCCTCAGCCGTGGGGG
TAAGTAACAGAGGGGTAAGTGAAAAGCAGTTAACCAGTAACACAGTTCAGCAGCATCCATCAACACCGAA
GAGGCACACAGTCTTGTACATCTCACCACCACCTGAGGACTTGCTGGATAACAGTCGGATGTCCTGCCAG
GATGAGGGGTGTGGATTGGAATCTGAGCAGAGCTGCAGTATGTGGATGGAGGATTCCCCCTCCAACTTCA
GTAACATGAGCACCAGTTCCTACAATGATAACACTGAGGTACCTCGTAAATCACGAAAACGAAATCCAAA
GCAGAGGCCGGGGGTCAAACGACGAGATTGTGAAGAATCTAATATGGATATATTTGATGCCGACAGTGCC
AAAGCACCTCACTATGTGCTTTCTCAGCTTACCACGGACAACAAAGGCAACTCAAAAGCGGGAAATGGAA
CATTGGAAAACCAAAAAGGAACTGGAGTAAAGAAGAGCCCTATGTTGTGTGGACAATATCCTGTTAAAAG
TGAGGGAAAGGAGCTGAAGATAGTTGTACAACCTGAGACACAGCACCGAGCTCGGTACCTGACTGAGGGC
AGCCGTGGCTCAGTGAAAGATAGAACACAGCAAGGCTTTCCTACAGTAAAGCTGGAAGGCCATAATGAAC
CTGTAGTGTTGCAAGTGTTTGTGGGCAACGACTCTGGACGAGTGAAACCACATGGATTTTATCAGGCCTG
CAGAGTAACTGGACGAAATACAACTCCTTGCAAAGAAGTGGACATTGAAGGCACTACTGTTATAGAAGTC
GGCCTTGATCCTAGCAACAACATGACACTGGCGGTGGACTGCGTAGGGATATTGAAATTGAGGAATGCTG
ATGTCGAAGCCAGAATAGGAATTGCTGGTTCCAAGAAGAAAAGCACTCGTGCCAGATTGGTTTTTCGAGT
TAATATCATGAGGAAAGATGGCTCCACTTTGACACTGCAAACACCCTCTTCTCCAATTTTGTGTACTCAG
CCAGCAGGAGTGCCAGAAATCTTAAAGAAAAGCTTGCATAGCTGTTCAGTGAAAGGAGAAGAAGAAGTGT
TTTTAATCGGCAAGAACTTTCTGAAAGGAACTAAAGTTATTTTCCAAGAAAATGTTTCTGATGAAAACTC
TTGGAAGTCAGAAGCTGAAATTGATATGGAACTATTTCATCAGAATCATCTTATTGTGAAGGTTCCTCCC
TATCATGACCAACATATAACTTTGCCTGTGTCAGTGGGAATATATGTAGTGACAAATGCTGGAAGATCTC
ATGATGTTCAACCATTCACTTACACTCCAGACCCAGCAGCAGCTGGTGCTTTGAATGTAAATGTGAAGAA
GGAAATATCTAGTCCAGCAAGACCTTGCTCTTTTGAAGAGGCCATGAAAGCAATGAAAACTACTGGATGT
AATTTAGATAAGGTAAATATTATCCCTAATGCCCTGATGACTCCACTCATACCAAGCAGTATGATTAAGA
GTGAAGATGTTACTCCAATGGAAGTAACAGCAGAAAAAAGATCTTCCACTATTTTTAAGACTACAAAGTC
TGTTGGATCAACTCAGCAAACATTAGAAAACATCTCAAACATAGCAGGAAATGGCTCTTTTTCATCACCA
TCATCTTCCCACCTACCTTCTGAAAATGAAAAACAGCAGCAGATTCAGCCCAAGGCATACAACCCAGAGA
CCCTGACAACTATTCAAACCCAGGACATCTCACAGCCTGGTACTTTTCCAGCAGTTTCTGCTTCTAGTCA
GCTGCCCAACAGCGATGCACTATTGCAGCAGGCTACACAGTTTCAGACAAGAGAAACTCAGTCTAGAGAG
ATATTACAGTCAGATGGTACAGTGGTTAATTTGTCACAACTGACTGAGGCATCACAACAACAGCAGCAGT
CACCACTACAAGAACAAGCACAGACTTTACAGCAGCAGATTTCATCAAATATTTTTCCATCACCAAATAG
TGTGAGTCAGCTTCAGAATACTATTCAGCAGCTGCAAGCAGGGAGTTTCACAGGCAGTACTGCTAGTGGC
AGCAGTGGAAGTGTTGACTTGGTCCAACAAGTTTTAGAGGCACAGCAGCAGTTATCTTCAGTTTTATTTT
CTGCTCCAGATGGTAATGAGAATGTTCAAGAGCAGCTTAGTGCAGATATTTTTCAACAAGTCAGTCAAAT
TCAGAGTGGTGTAAGCCCTGGAATGTTTTCCTCAACAGAGCCAACAGTCCATACCAGACCAGATAATTTA
TTACCTGGAAGAGCTGAAAGTGTTCATCCACAGTCTGAAAACACGTTATCTAATCAACAGCAGCAGCAGC
AGCAGCAACAGCAAGTGATGGAATCTTCAGCCGCAATGGTGATGGAGATGCAACAGAGTATCTGCCAGGC
AGCTGCCCAGATTCAGTCAGAGTTATTCCCTTCAACTGCTTCAGCAAATGGAAACCTTCAGCAATCGCCA
GTTTACCAGCAGACTTCTCACATGATGAGTGCATTGTCTACCAATGAGGATATGCAAATGCAGTGTGAAT
TGTTTTCTTCTCCTCCTGCAGTTTCTGGAAATGAAACTTCTACAACTACCACACAGCAGGTTGCAACCCC
TGGCACTACCATGTTTCAGACATCAAGTTCAGGAGATGGAGAAGAAACTGGAACACAAGCAAAACAGATT
CAGAACAGTGTCTTTCAGACCATGGTCCAAATGCAACATAGTGGGGACAATCAACCTCAAGTTAACCTTT
TTTCATCCACAAAAAGTATGATGAGTGTTCAGAATAGTGGTACCCAACAACAAGGTAATGGTTTATTCCA
GCAAGGGAATGAGATGATGTCACTTCAATCTGGAAATTTTTTGCAGCAGTCTTCTCATTCACAGGCCCAA
CTTTTTCATCCTCAAAATCCTATTGCCGATGCTCAGAACCTTTCCCAGGAAACTCAAGGTTCTCTCTTTC
ATAGTCCAAATCCTATTGTCCACAGTCAGACTTCTACAACCTCCTCTGAACAAATGCAGCCTCCAATGTT
TCACTCTCAAAGTACCATTGCTGTGTTACAGGGCTCTTCAGTTCCTCAAGACCAGCAGTCAACCAACATA
TTTCTTTCCCAGAGTCCCATGAATAATCTTCAGACTAACACAGTAGCCCAAGAAGCATTTTTTGCAGCAC
CGAACTCAATTTCTCCACTTCAGTCAACATCAAACAGTGAACAACAAGCTGCTTTCCAACAGCAAGCTCC
AATATCACACATCCAGACTCCTATGCTTTCCCAAGAACAGGCACAACCCCCGCAGCAGGGTTTATTTCAG
CCTCAGGTGGCCCTGGGCTCCCTTCCACCTAATCCAATGCCTCAAAGCCAACAAGGAACCATGTTCCAGT
CACAGCACTCAATAGTTGCCATGCAGAGTAACTCTCCATCCCAGGAACAGCAGCAGCAGCAGCAACAGCA
GCAGCAACAGCAGCAGCAACAACAACAGAGCATTTTATTCAGTAATCAGAATACCATGGCTACAATGGCG
TCTCCAAAGCAACCACCACCAAACATGATATTCAACCCAAATCAAAATCCAATGGCTAATCAGGAGCAAC
AGAACCAGTCAATTTTTCACCAACAAAGTAACATGGCCCCAATGAATCAAGAGCAACAGCCCATGCAATT
TCAGAGTCAGTCCACAGTTTCCTCACTTCAGAACCCAGGTCCTACCCAGTCGGAATCATCACAGACCCCC
TTGTTCCATAGCTCTCCTCAGATTCAGTTGGTACAAGGGTCACCTAGTTCTCAAGAGCAGCAAGTAACTC
TCTTCTTATCTCCAGCATCCATGTCTGCCTTGCAGACCAGTATAAATCAACAAGATATGCAACAGTCTCC
TCTTTATTCCCCTCAGAACAACATGCCTGGAATTCAAGGAGCCACATCTTCGCCTCAACCACAGGCTACT
TTATTTCACAACACAGCAGGAGGCACAATGAACCAACTGCAGAATTCTCCTGGCTCATCTCAGCAGACAT
CAGGAATGTTCTTATTTGGCATTCAAAATAACTGTAGTCAGCTTTTAACCTCTGGACCAGCTACATTGCC
TGATCAGTTGATGGCCATAAGTCAGCCAGGCCAACCACAAAACGAGGGCCAGCCACCTGTGACAACACTT
CTTTCTCAGCAAATGCCAGAGAATTCTCCACTGGCATCCTCTATAAACACCAACCAGAACATCGAAAAGA
TTGATTTGCTTGTTTCATTGCAAAACCAAGGGAACAACTTGACTGGCTCCTTTTAACTGGATATAAATTC
CACGAAGAAAATCCTGATTCCAAGATGTCCTGAGATCTTGTGGTTCCATGAGAATTATTACTTTAAAAAA
AAAGTCGACCTCGAGGGGGGGCCCGGTACCTTAATTAATTAAGGTACCAGGTAAGTGTACCCAATTCGCC
CTATAACCCAGCTTTCTTGTACAAAGTTGGCATTATAAGAAAGCATTGCTTATCAATTTGTTGCAACGAA
CAGGTCACTATCAGTCAAAATAAAATCATTATTTGCCATCCAGCTGCAGGGCGGCCGCGATATCCCCTAT
AGTGAGTCGTATTACATGGTCATAGCTGTTTCCTGGCAGCTCTGGCCCGTGTCTCAAAATCTCTGATGTT
ACATTGCACAAGATAAAAATATATCATCATGAACAATAAAACTGTCTGCTTACATAAACAGTAATACAAG
GGGTGTTATGAGCCATATTCAACGGGAAACGTCGAGGCCGCGATTAAATTCCAACATGGATGCTGATTTA
TATGGGTATAAATGGGCTCGCGATAATGTCGGGCAATCAGGTGCGACAATCTATCGCTTGTATGGGAAGC
CCGATGCGCCAGAGTTGTTTCTGAAACATGGCAAAGGTAGCGTTGCCAATGATGTTACAGATGAGATGGT
CAGACTAAACTGGCTGACGGAATTTATGCCTCTTCCGACCATCAAGCATTTTATCCGTACTCCTGATGAT
GCATGGTTACTCACCACTGCGATCCCCGGAAAAACAGCATTCCAGGTATTAGAAGAATATCCTGATTCAG
GTGAAAATATTGTTGATGCGCTGGCAGTGTTCCTGCGCCGGTTGCATTCGATTCCTGTTTGTAATTGTCC
TTTTAACAGCGATCGCGTATTTCGTCTCGCTCAGGCGCAATCACGAATGAATAACGGTTTGGTTGATGCG
AGTGATTTTGATGACGAGCGTAATGGCTGGCCTGTTGAACAAGTCTGGAAAGAAATGCATAAACTTTTGC
CATTCTCACCGGATTCAGTCGTCACTCATGGTGATTTCTCACTTGATAACCTTATTTTTGACGAGGGGAA
ATTAATAGGTTGTATTGATGTTGGACGAGTCGGAATCGCAGACCGATACCAGGATCTTGCCATCCTATGG
AACTGCCTCGGTGAGTTTTCTCCTTCATTACAGAAACGGCTTTTTCAAAAATATGGTATTGATAATCCTG
ATATGAATAAATTGCAGTTTCATTTGATGCTCGATGAGTTTTTCTAATCAGAATTGGTTAATTGGTTGTA
ACACTGGCAGAGCATTACGCTGACTTGACGGGACGGCGCAAGCTCATGACCAAAATCCCTTAACGTGAGT
TACGCGTCGTTCCACTGAGCGTCAGACCCCGTAGAAAAGATCAAAGGATCTTCTTGAGATCCTTTTTTTC
TGCGCGTAATCTGCTGCTTGCAAACAAAAAAACCACCGCTACCAGCGGTGGTTTGTTTGCCGGATCAAGA
GCTACCAACTCTTTTTCCGAAGGTAACTGGCTTCAGCAGAGCGCAGATACCAAATACTGTTCTTCTAGTG
TAGCCGTAGTTAGGCCACCACTTCAAGAACTCTGTAGCACCGCCTACATACCTCGCTCTGCTAATCCTGT
TACCAGTGGCTGCTGCCAGTGGCGATAAGTCGTGTCTTACCGGGTTGGACTCAAGACGATAGTTACCGGA
TAAGGCGCAGCGGTCGGGCTGAACGGGGGGTTCGTGCACACAGCCCAGCTTGGAGCGAACGACCTACACC
GAACTGAGATACCTACAGCGTGAGCTATGAGAAAGCGCCACGCTTCCCGAAGGGAGAAAGGCGGACAGGT
ATCCGGTAAGCGGCAGGGTCGGAACAGGAGAGCGCACGAGGGAGCTTCCAGGGGGAAACGCCTGGTATCT
TTATAGTCCTGTCGGGTTTCGCCACCTCTGACTTGAGCGTCGATTTTTGTGATGCTCGTCAGGGGGGCGG
AGCCTATGGAAAAACGCCAGCAACGCGGCCTTTTTACGGTTCCTGGCCTTTTGCTGGCCTTTTGCTCACA
TGTT
Features (pLannotate 1.2.2; 14 found; start..end, strand, type, name):
    121..213     +  CDS            lacI (fragment): lac repressor; lacI; The lac repressor binds to the lac operator to inhibit transcription in E. coli. This inhibition can be relieved by adding lactose or isopropyl-β-D-thiogalactopyranoside (IPTG).
    268..295     -  terminator     rrnB T2 terminator: transcription terminator T2 from the E. coli rrnB gene
    427..470     +  terminator     rrnB T1 terminator: Escherichia coli rrnB; transcription terminator T1 from the E. coli rrnB gene
    517..553     -  CDS            lacZα (fragment): LacZα fragment of β-galactosidase; lacZ fragment
    570..665     +  protein_bind   attL5: mutant version of attL; recombination site for the Gateway® LR reaction LR Clonase™
    680..698     +  promoter       T3 promoter: promoter for bacteriophage T3 RNA polymerase
    711..734     +  misc_feature   MCS (fragment): pBluescript multiple cloning site
    742..766     +  CDS            3xFLAG (fragment): three tandem FLAG® epitope tags
    781..5373    +  CDS            NFAT5: NFAT5_HUMAN - Also known as KIAA0827, TONEBP. Experimental evidence at protein level: Swiss-Prot protein existence level 1. Transcription factor involved, among others, in the transcriptional regulation of osmoprotective and inflammatory genes. Mediates the transcriptional response to hypertonicity (PubMed:10051678). Positively regulates the transcription of LCN2 and S100A4 genes; optimal transactivation of these genes requires the presence of DDX5/DDX17 (PubMed:22266867). Binds the DNA consensus sequence 5'-[ACT][AG]TGGAAA[CAT]A[TA][ATC][CA][ATG][GT][GAC][CG][CT]-3' (PubMed:10377394). From Ho
   5464..5490    +  misc_feature   MCS (fragment): pBluescript multiple cloning site
   5536..5635    -  protein_bind   attL2: mutant version of attL; recombination site for the Gateway® LR reaction LR Clonase™
   5666..5684    -  promoter       T7 promoter: promoter for bacteriophage T7 RNA polymerase
   5818..6627    +  CDS            KanR: aminoglycoside phosphotransferase; aph(3')-Ia; confers resistance to kanamycin in bacteria or G418 (Geneticin®) in eukaryotes
   6774..7362    +  rep_origin     ori: high-copy-number ColE1/pMB1/pBR322/pUC origin of replication
