[The description below was written by a language model from this plasmid's Addgene catalogue record and pLannotate feature annotations shown in this document.]
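Description:
pENTR221-NFAT5 is a MultiSite Gateway entry clone built by recombining the human NFAT5 coding sequence into the pDONR221-P5P2 donor backbone, giving a plasmid of 7,424 bp. It is a bacterial cloning intermediate rather than an expression vector. It replicates in E. coli from a high-copy ColE1/pUC-type origin and is selected with kanamycin through an aminoglycoside phosphotransferase (KanR) gene. The rrnB T1 and T2 terminators upstream of the recombination cassette shield the insert from read-through transcription originating in the backbone.

The payload sits between attL5 and attL2 sites, which define it as the second fragment in a two-fragment MultiSite Gateway LR reaction. In that reaction it is joined, in fixed order and orientation, downstream of a first-position entry clone (typically one supplying a promoter or other upstream element) and transferred into a destination vector. The catalogue lists no promoter for the insert, so expression depends on what is provided by the partner fragment and the destination vector. The annotated NFAT5 open reading frame spans about 4.6 kb, somewhat longer than the 4,367 bp insert size given in the catalogue. NFAT5, also known as TonEBP or OREBP, is a transcription factor that mediates the response to hypertonicity and regulates osmoprotective and inflammatory genes. Inside the att sites the feature table also detects a T3 promoter, pBluescript polylinker remnants on both sides of the gene, and a short partial match to a 3xFLAG tag just upstream of the ORF. These probably carried over from the source clone, and the record does not state whether a functional epitope tag is present. A T7 promoter lies outside attL2. The plasmid belongs to a vector platform for modular assembly of stable complex transgenes.
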