Addgene plasmid #79506: pENTR221-NFAT5
Purpose: MultiSite Gateway entry clones, second fragment (attL5, attL2) Human NFAT5 CDS
Depositing lab: Peter Jon Nelson. Depositing organization: Klinikum der Ludwig Maximilians-Universitaet Muenchen. Publication: A vector platform for the rapid and efficient engineering of stable complex transgenes. Jackel C, Nogueira MS, Ehni N, Kraus C, Ranke J, Dohmann M, Noessner E, Nelson PJ. Sci Rep. 2016 Oct 3;6:34365. doi: 10.1038/srep34365. PubMed 27694838.
Backbone
  Vector backbone: pDONR221-P5P2
  Backbone manufacturer: Thermo Scientific
  Backbone size w/o insert (bp): 4774
  Total vector size (bp): 7424
  Modifications to backbone: Gateway cloned NFAT5 Insert
  Vector type: Multisite Gateway Entry Clone
Growth in bacteria
  Bacterial resistance: Kanamycin, 50 μg/mL
  Growth temperature: 37°C
  Growth strain: DH5alpha
  Copy number: High Copy
Gene/Insert
  Gene/Insert name: NFAT5
  Species: H. sapiens (human)
  Insert size (bp): 4367
  Entrez Gene: NFAT5 (a.k.a. NF-AT5, NFATL1, NFATZ, OREBP, TONEBP)
  Promoter: no Promoter
  Cloning method: Gateway Cloning
  Sequencing primers: 5′ M13-FP; 3′ M13-RP
Terms and licenses: Academic/Nonprofit Terms; Industry Terms: Not Available to Industry
Depositor comments: Multisite Gateway Entry Clone for human NFAT5 CDS. Second Fragment for 2 Fragment MultiSite Gateway LR reaction.
How to cite: pENTR221-NFAT5 was a gift from Peter Jon Nelson (Addgene plasmid # 79506 ; http://n2t.net/addgene:79506 ; RRID:Addgene_79506)
